Addgene plasmid #184077: pCSmp38ERT(#143)
Purpose: cyclofen-inducible P38 activation via mammalian cell transfection or mRNA synthesis
Depositing lab: Sophie Vriz. Depositing organization: College de France.
Backbone
  Vector backbone: pCS2
  Backbone manufacturer: DL Turner (Turner & Weintraub, 1994, G&Dev 8:1434)
  Backbone size w/o insert (bp): 4056
  Vector type: Mammalian Expression, Synthetic Biology
Growth in bacteria
  Bacterial resistance: Ampicillin, 100 μg/mL
  Growth temperature: 37°C
  Growth strain: DH5alpha
  Copy number: High Copy
Gene/Insert
  Gene/Insert name: 5myc-ZfP38a-ERT2
  Species: H. sapiens (myc) D. rerio (ZfP38a), H. sapiens (ERT2)
  Insert size (bp): 2296
  Mutation: ERT2: G400V, M543A, L544A, deleted 1-281;
  Promoter: sCMV+SP6
  Tag / fusion protein: 5xMyc (N terminal on insert)
  Cloning method: Restriction Enzyme; 5′ cloning site BamHI (not destroyed); 3′ cloning site BsaBI (not destroyed)
  Sequencing primers: 5′ SP6; 3′ SVLrev34
Resource information
  A portion of this plasmid was derived from a plasmid made by: ERT2 (Feil and al 1997 BBRC 237:752) received from Daniel Metzger & Pierre Chambon in may 2004
Terms and licenses: Academic/Nonprofit Terms; Industry Terms: Not Available to Industry
Depositor comments: 5myc; p38: NP_571797; ERT2: NP_000116;
How to cite: pCSmp38ERT(#143) was a gift from Sophie Vriz (Addgene plasmid # 184077 ; http://n2t.net/addgene:184077 ; RRID:Addgene_184077)
