[The description below was written by a language model from this plasmid's Addgene catalogue record and pLannotate feature annotations shown in this document.]
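Description:
pCSmp38ERT(#143) is a pCS2-based mammalian expression plasmid that also serves as a template for in vitro mRNA synthesis. It is designed to place the activity of a p38 MAP kinase under the control of a small-molecule ligand. The backbone carries a high-copy ColE1/pUC-type origin and an ampicillin resistance gene (β-lactamase with its own promoter) for propagation and selection in E. coli. It also contains an f1 phage origin and remnants of lac sequences (lac promoter/operator, lacI and lacZα fragments) that have no role in the payload.

The roughly 2.3 kb insert encodes a single fusion protein. Five tandem human c-Myc epitope tags sit at the N terminus, followed by zebrafish p38a (mapk14a) and then ERT2. ERT2 is the mutated ligand-binding domain of the human estrogen receptor, here lacking residues 1–281 and carrying G400V, M543A and L544A. Expression is driven by the simian cytomegalovirus IE94 enhancer/promoter, which on the circular map lies immediately upstream of an SP6 promoter, and transcripts end at an SV40 polyadenylation signal. The CMV element supports expression after transfection of mammalian cells. The SP6 promoter allows synthesis of mRNA in vitro, a format commonly used for embryo injection with pCS2 vectors, although the record does not specify that application. A T3 promoter lies downstream in the antisense orientation.

ERT2 fusions are generally held inactive until a tamoxifen-type ligand binds. According to the record, cyclofen is the inducer here, giving inducible activation of p38. The Myc tags allow detection of the fusion protein.
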