Features (pLannotate 1.2.2; 20 found; start..end, strand, type, name):
     35..53      +  promoter       SP6 promoter: promoter for bacteriophage SP6 RNA polymerase
    103..132     +  CDS            Myc: Myc (human c-Myc proto-oncogene) epitope tag
    142..171     +  CDS            Myc: Myc (human c-Myc proto-oncogene) epitope tag
    181..210     +  CDS            Myc: Myc (human c-Myc proto-oncogene) epitope tag
    220..249     +  CDS            Myc: Myc (human c-Myc proto-oncogene) epitope tag
    259..288     +  CDS            Myc: Myc (human c-Myc proto-oncogene) epitope tag
    319..1401    +  CDS            mapk14a: MK14A_DANRE - Also known as mapk14. Experimental evidence at protein level: Swiss-Prot protein existence level 1. Serine/threonine kinase which acts as an essential component of the MAP kinase signal transduction pathway. Mapk14a is one of the four p38 MAPKs which play an important role in the cascades of cellular responses evoked by extracellular stimuli such as proinflammatory cytokines or physical stress leading to direct activation of transcription factors. Accordingly, p38 MAPKs phosphorylate a broad range of proteins and it has been estimated that they may have approximately 200 to 300 s
   1435..2370    +  CDS            ERT2: mutated ligand-binding domain of the human estrogen receptor (Feil et al., 1997)
   2401..2535    -  polyA_signal   SV40 poly(A) signal: SV40 polyadenylation signal
   2648..2666    -  promoter       T3 promoter: promoter for bacteriophage T3 RNA polymerase
   2711..2727    -  protein_bind   lac operator: The lac repressor binds to the lac operator to inhibit transcription in E. coli. This inhibition can be relieved by adding lactose or isopropyl-β-D-thiogalactopyranoside (IPTG). lac repressor encoded by lacI
   2735..2765    -  promoter       lac promoter: promoter for the E. coli lac operon
   2780..2801    -  protein_bind   CAP binding site: CAP binding activates transcription in the presence of cAMP. E. coli catabolite activator protein
   2814..2906    -  CDS            lacI (fragment): lac repressor; lacI; The lac repressor binds to the lac operator to inhibit transcription in E. coli. This inhibition can be relieved by adding lactose or isopropyl-β-D-thiogalactopyranoside (IPTG).
   3089..3677    -  rep_origin     ori: high-copy-number ColE1/pMB1/pBR322/pUC origin of replication
   3848..4708    -  CDS            AmpR: β-lactamase; bla; confers resistance to ampicillin, carbenicillin, and related antibiotics
   4709..4813    -  promoter       AmpR promoter: bla
   4866..5294    -  rep_origin     f1 ori (sequence partly withheld): f1 bacteriophage origin of replication; arrow indicates direction of (+) strand synthesis
   5299..5365    -  CDS            lacZα (fragment): LacZα fragment of β-galactosidase; lacZ fragment
   5372..6349    +  promoter       CMV IE94 promoter: enhancer/promoter region of simian cytomegalovirus major immediate early transcription unit IE94
>Addgene plasmid #184077 | pCSmp38ERT(#143) | addgene full sequence | sequence record 365706 | Addgene NGS Result
CGCCATTCTGCCTGGGGACGTCGGAGCAAGCTTGATTTAGGTGACACTATAGAATACAAGCTACTTGTTC
TTTTTGCAGGATCCCATCGATTTAAAGCTATGGAGCAAAAGCTCATTTCTGAAGAGGACTTGAATGAAAT
GGAGCAAAAGCTCATTTCTGAAGAGGACTTGAATGAAATGGAGCAAAAGCTCATTTCTGAAGAGGACTTG
AATGAAATGGAGCAAAAGCTCATTTCTGAAGAGGACTTGAATGAAATGGAGCAAAAGCTCATTTCTGAAG
AGGACTTGAATGAAATGGAGAGCTTGGGCGACCTCACCATGGCGCAGAAAGAAAGACCCACTTTCTATCG
ACAGGAGGTCAACAAGACGATTTGGGAGGTCCCCGTGCAGTATCAGAACTTGTCTCCCGTGGGCTCCGGT
GCATACGGATCTGTTTGCTCTGCGTTTGATGCAAAGACAGGATTTAAAGTTGCTGTGAAGAAGCTCTCGA
GGCCATTTCAGTCCATCATCCATGCCAAGCGGACCTACAGGGAGCTGAGGCTACTCAAGCACATGAGACA
TGAGAATGTGATCGGCTTGCTGGATGTTTTTACACCTGCCACAAGTCTGAAGGAGTTTAATGATGTGTAC
CTGGTGACTCACCTTATGGGCGCTGACCTGAATAACATCGTAAAGTGTCAGAAACTGACCGACGATCACG
TCCAGTTCCTCATTTACCAGATACTGAGAGGACTAAAGTACATCCATTCAGCTGACATAATTCACAGGGA
TTTGAAACCCAGTAATCTGGCAGTAAATGAAGACTGTGAACTCAAGATTCTTGACTTTGGCTTGGCTCGA
CACACAGATGATGAGATGACTGGGTATGTGGCCACAAGGTGGTATCGTGCCCCTGAGATCATGCTCAACT
GGATGCACTACAACGTGACGGTGGACATTTGGTCAGTGGGCTGCATCATGGCTGAGCTGCTGACGGGCAG
GACTCTGTTCCCTGGCACCGATCATATAAACCAGCTTCAGCAGATAATGCGACTTACAGGAACTCCTCCT
TCCTCTCTAATAAGCAGGATGCCTAGCCATGAGGCTCGTACTTACATCAGCTCACTTCCTCAGATGCCCA
AGAGGAATTTTGCAGATGTGTTTATCGGGGCAAATCCACAAGCTGTGGACCTCTTGGAGAAAATGCTGGT
TTTGGACACTGATAAGCGGATTACAGCAGCAGAGGCTCTGGCACATCCATACTTTGCCCAATATCATGAC
CCGGATGATGAACCCGAAGCAGAGCCTTTTGACCAGAGCTTTGAGAGCCGAGAGCTGGATATTGAGGAGT
GGAAACGTCAGACATACGAGGAGATGATCTCCTTTGAGCCTCCAGTCTTTGATGTGGATGAAATGGAGTC
CGGTCCGTCCGGAGCGCCCGGGCTCGAGCCATCTGCTGGAGACATGAGAGCTGCCAACCTTTGGCCAAGC
CCGCTCATGATCAAACGCTCTAAGAAGAACAGCCTGGCCTTGTCCCTGACGGCCGACCAGATGGTCAGTG
CCTTGTTGGATGCTGAGCCCCCCATACTCTATTCCGAGTATGATCCTACCAGACCCTTCAGTGAAGCTTC
GATGATGGGCTTACTGACCAACCTGGCAGACAGGGAGCTGGTTCACATGATCAACTGGGCGAAGAGGGTG
CCAGGCTTTGTGGATTTGACCCTCCATGATCAGGTCCACCTTCTAGAATGTGCCTGGCTAGAGATCCTGA
TGATTGGTCTCGTCTGGCGCTCCATGGAGCACCCAGTGAAGCTACTGTTTGCTCCTAACTTGCTCTTGGA
CAGGAACCAGGGAAAATGTGTAGAGGGCATGGTGGAGATCTTCGACATGCTGCTGGCTACATCATCTCGG
TTCCGCATGATGAATCTGCAGGGAGAGGAGTTTGTGTGCCTCAAATCTATTATTTTGCTTAATTCTGGAG
TGTACACATTTCTGTCCAGCACCCTGAAGTCTCTGGAAGAGAAGGACCATATCCACCGAGTCCTGGACAA
GATCACAGACACTTTGATCCACCTGATGGCCAAGGCAGGCCTGACCCTGCAGCAGCAGCACCAGCGGCTG
GCCCAGCTCCTCCTCATCCTCTCCCACATCAGGCACATGAGTAACAAAGGCATGGAGCATCTGTACAGCA
TGAAGTGCAAGAACGTGGTGCCCCTCTATGACCTGCTGCTGGAGGCGGCGGACGCCCACCGCCTACATGC
GCCCACTAGCCGTGGAGGGGCATCCGTGGAGGAGACGGACCAAAGCCACTTGGCCACTGCGGGCTCTACT
TCATCGCATTCCTTGCAAAAGTATTACATCACGGGGGAGGCAGAGGGTTTCCCTGCCACAGCTTGATGAA
GATCTGAGGGCCCGTTTGTAGATCCAGACATGATAAGATACATTGATGAGTTTGGACAAACCACAACTAG
AATGCAGTGAAAAAAATGCTTTATTTGTGAAATTTGTGATGCTATTGCTTTATTTGTAACCATTATAAGC
TGCAATAAACAAGTTAACAACAACAATTGCATTCATTTTATGTTTCAGGTTCAGGGGGAGGTGTGGGAGG
TTTTTTAATTCGCGGCCGCGGCGCCAATGCATTGGGCCCGGTACCCAGCTTTTGTTCCCTTTAGTGAGGG
TTAATTGCGCGCTTGGCGTAATCATGGTCATAGCTGTTTCCTGTGTGAAATTGTTATCCGCTCACAATTC
CACACAACATACGAGCCGGGAGCATAAAGTGTAAAGCCTGGGGTGCCTAATGAGTGAGCTAACTCACATT
AATTGCGTTGCGCTCACTGCCCGCTTTCCAGTCGGGAAACCTGTCGTGCCAGCTGCATTAATGAATCGGC
CAACGCGCGGGGAGAGGCGGTTTGCGTATTGGGCGCTCTTCCGCTTCCTCGCTCACTGACTCGCTGCGCT
CGGTCGTTCGGCTGCGGCGAGCGGTATCAGCTCACTCAAAGGCGGTAATACGGTTATCCACAGAATCAGG
GGATAACGCAGGAAAGAACATGTGAGCAAAAGGCCAGCAAAAGGCCAGGAACCGTAAAAAGGCCGCGTTG
CTGGCGTTTTTCCATAGGCTCCGCCCCCCTGACGAGCATCACAAAAATCGACGCTCAAGTCAGAGGTGGC
GAAACCCGACAGGACTATAAAGATACCAGGCGTTTCCCCCTGGAAGCTCCCTCGTGCGCTCTCCTGTTCC
GACCCTGCCGCTTACCGGATACCTGTCCGCCTTTCTCCCTTCGGGAAGCGTGGCGCTTTCTCATAGCTCA
CGCTGTAGGTATCTCAGTTCGGTGTAGGTCGTTCGCTCCAAGCTGGGCTGTGTGCACGAACCCCCCGTTC
AGCCCGACCGCTGCGCCTTATCCGGTAACTATCGTCTTGAGTCCAACCCGGTAAGACACGACTTATCGCC
ACTGGCAGCAGCCACTGGTAACAGGATTAGCAGAGCGAGGTATGTAGGCGGTGCTACAGAGTTCTTGAAG
TGGTGGCCTAACTACGGCTACACTAGAAGAACAGTATTTGGTATCTGCGCTCTGCTGAAGCCAGTTACCT
TCGGAAAAAGAGTTGGTAGCTCTTGATCCGGCAAACAAACCACCGCTGGTAGCGGTGGTTTTTTTGTTTG
CAAGCAGCAGATTACGCGCAGAAAAAAAGGATCTCAAGAAGATCCTTTGATCTTTTCTACGGGGTCTGAC
GCTCAGTGGAACGAAAACTCACGTTAAGGGATTTTGGTCATGAGATTATCAAAAAGGATCTTCACCTAGA
TCCTTTTAAATTAAAAATGAAGTTTTAAATCAATCTAAAGTATATATGAGTAAACTTGGTCTGACAGTTA
CCAATGCTTAATCAGTGAGGCACCTATCTCAGCGATCTGTCTATTTCGTTCATCCATAGTTGCCTGACTC
CCCGTCGTGTAGATAACTACGATACGGGAGGGCTTACCATCTGGCCCCAGTGCTGCAATGATACCGCGAG
ACCCACGCTCACCGGCTCCAGATTTATCAGCAATAAACCAGCCAGCCGGAAGGGCCGAGCGCAGAAGTGG
TCCTGCAACTTTATCCGCCTCCATCCAGTCTATTAATTGTTGCCGGGAAGCTAGAGTAAGTAGTTCGCCA
GTTAATAGTTTGCGCAACGTTGTTGCCATTGCTACAGGCATCGTGGTGTCACGCTCGTCGTTTGGTATGG
CTTCATTCAGCTCCGGTTCCCAACGATCAAGGCGAGTTACATGATCCCCCATGTTGTGCAAAAAAGCGGT
TAGCTCCTTCGGTCCTCCGATCGTTGTCAGAAGTAAGTTGGCCGCAGTGTTATCACTCATGGTTATGGCA
GCACTGCATAATTCTCTTACTGTCATGCCATCCGTAAGATGCTTTTCTGTGACTGGTGAGTACTCAACCA
AGTCATTCTGAGAATAGTGTATGCGGCGACCGAGTTGCTCTTGCCCGGCGTCAATACGGGATAATACCGC
GCCACATAGCAGAACTTTAAAAGTGCTCATCATTGGAAAACGTTCTTCGGGGCGAAAACTCTCAAGGATC
TTACCGCTGTTGAGATCCAGTTCGATGTAACCCACTCGTGCACCCAACTGATCTTCAGCATCTTTTACTT
TCACCAGCGTTTCTGGGTGAGCAAAAACAGGAAGGCAAAATGCCGCAAAAAAGGGAATAAGGGCGACACG
GAAATGTTGAATACTCATACTCTTCCTTTTTCAATATTATTGAAGCATTTATCAGGGTTATTGTCTCATG
AGCGGATACATATTTGAATGTATTTAGAAAAATAAACAAATAGGGGTTCCGCGCACATTTCCCCGAAAAG
TGCCACCTAAATTGTAAGCGTTAATATTTTGTTAAAATTCGCGTTAAATTTTTGTTAAATCAGCTCATTT
TTTAACCAATAGGCCGAAATCGGCAAAATCCCTTATAAATCAAAAGAATAGACCGAGATAGGGT
[37 nt withheld, positions 4965-5001]
AAAGAACGTGGACTCCAACGTCAAAGG
[49 nt withheld, positions 5029-5077]
T
[91 nt withheld, positions 5079-5169]
G
[124 nt withheld, positions 5171-5294]
CCCATTCGCCATTCAGGCTGCGCAACTGTTGGGAAGGGCGATCGGTGCGGGCCTCTTCGCTATTACGCCA
GTCGACCGCCAATTCAATATGGCGTATATGGACTCATGCCAATTCAATATGGTGGATCTGGACCTGTGCC
AATTCAATATGGCGTATATGGACTCGTGCCAATTCAATATGGTGGATCTGGACCCCAGCCAATTCAATAT
GGCGGACTTGGCACCATGCCAATTCAATATGGCGGACCTGGCACTGTGCCAACTGGGGAGGGGTCTACTT
GGCACGGTGCCAAGTTTGAGGAGGGGTCTTGGCCCTGTGCCAAGTCCGCCATATTGAATTGGCATGGTGC
CAATAATGGCGGCCATATTGGCTATATGCCAGGATCAATATATAGGCAATATCCAATATGGCCCTATGCC
AATATGGCTATTGGCCAGGTTCAATACTATGTATTGGCCCTATGCCATATAGTATTCCATATATGGGTTT
TCCTATTGACGTAGATAGCCCCTCCCAATGGGCGGTCCCATATACCATATATGGGGCTTCCTAATACCGC
CCATAGCCACTCCCCCATTGACGTCAATGGTCTCTATATATGGTCTTTCCTATTGACGTCATATGGGCGG
TCCTATTGACGTATATGGCGCCTCCCCCATTGACGTCAATTACGGTAAATGGCCCGCCTGGCTCAATGCC
CATTGACGTCAATAGGACCACCCACCATTGACGTCAATGGGATGGCTCATTGCCCATTCATATCCGTTCT
CACGCCCCCTATTGACGTCAATGACGGTAAATGGCCCACTTGGCAGTACATCAATATCTATTAATAGTAA
CTTGGCAAGTACATTACTATTGGAAGTACGCCAGGGTACATTGGCAGTACTCCCATTGACGTCAATGGCG
GTAAATGGCCCGCGATGGCTGCCAAGTACATCCCCATTGACGTCAATGGGGAGGGGCAATGACGCAAATG
GGCGTTCCATTGACGTAAATGGGCGGTAGGCGTGCCTAATGGGAGGTCTATATAAGCAATGCTCGTTTAG
GGAAC
